Addgene plasmid #17792: p2xFLAGhYAP1-WW mutant
Depositing lab: Marius Sudol. Publication: WW domain-containing protein YAP associates with ErbB-4 and acts as a co-transcriptional activator for the carboxyl-terminal fragment of ErbB-4 that translocates to the nucleus. Komuro A, Nagai M, Navin NE, Sudol M. J Biol Chem. 2003 Aug 29. 278(35):33334-41. 10.1074/jbc.M305597200 PubMed 12807903.
Backbone
  Vector backbone: p2xFLAG-CMV2
  Backbone size w/o insert (bp): 4662
  Vector type: Mammalian Expression
Growth in bacteria
  Bacterial resistance: Ampicillin, 100 μg/mL
  Growth temperature: 37°C
  Growth strain: DH5alpha
  Copy number: High Copy
Gene/Insert
  Gene/Insert name: Yes-kinase associated protein (alt names: YAP1, YAP65; YAP1 isoform, mutant)
  Species: H. sapiens (human)
  Insert size (bp): 1500
  Mutation: Tryptophan 199 to Alanine; Proline 202 to Alanine
  GenBank ID: NM_006106
  Entrez Gene: YAP1 (a.k.a. COB1, YAP, YAP-1, YAP2, YAP65, YKI)
  Tag / fusion protein: 2xFlag (N terminal on insert)
  Cloning method: Restriction Enzyme
  Sequencing primers: 5′ N/A
Terms and licenses: Academic/Nonprofit Terms; Industry Terms: Not Available to Industry
Depositor comments: YAP was cloned in my lab
How to cite: p2xFLAGhYAP1-WW mutant was a gift from Marius Sudol (Addgene plasmid # 17792 ; http://n2t.net/addgene:17792 ; RRID:Addgene_17792)
