[The description below was written by a language model from this plasmid's Addgene catalogue record and pLannotate feature annotations shown in this document.]
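Description:
p2xFLAGhYAP1-WW mutant is a mammalian expression plasmid built on the p2xFLAG-CMV2 backbone, carrying a mutant form of human YAP1 (Yes-kinase associated protein, also called YAP65). It is propagated in E. coli as a high-copy plasmid through a ColE1/pUC-type origin and is selected with ampicillin via the β-lactamase gene. An f1 phage origin is also present, along with remnants of lac regulatory elements, a lacZα fragment and a T7 promoter. These appear to be backbone leftovers rather than functional parts of the expression unit. An SV40 enhancer/early promoter lies downstream of the expression cassette, but no mammalian selection marker is annotated after it.

The payload is driven by the human cytomegalovirus immediate early enhancer and promoter and terminated by the human growth hormone polyadenylation signal. Two short FLAG-related segments precede the open reading frame. The annotation software labels them as 3xFLAG fragments, which fits the N-terminal 2xFLAG tag described in the catalogue entry and allows detection or immunoprecipitation with anti-FLAG antibodies. The YAP1 coding region was matched by the automated annotation to the chicken orthologue, but the record states that the insert is human. The insert carries two substitutions, tryptophan 199 to alanine and proline 202 to alanine. As the construct name indicates, these lie in the WW domain, a module that binds proline-rich motifs in partner proteins, and mutating its conserved residues is a standard way of disabling that binding.

The associated publication concerns YAP binding to ErbB-4 and its co-transcriptional activator role for the nuclear carboxyl-terminal ErbB-4 fragment. The plasmid therefore probably serves as a binding-deficient control alongside wild-type YAP in transfected mammalian cells.
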