Features (pLannotate 1.2.2; 17 found; start..end, strand, type, name):
      8..387     +  enhancer       CMV enhancer: human cytomegalovirus immediate early enhancer
    389..588     +  promoter       CMV promoter: human cytomegalovirus (CMV) immediate early promoter
    624..644     +  CDS            3xFLAG (fragment): three tandem FLAG® epitope tags
    681..705     +  CDS            3xFLAG (fragment): three tandem FLAG® epitope tags
    730..2088    +  CDS            YAP1: YAP1_CHICK - Also known as YAP65. Experimental evidence at protein level: Swiss-Prot protein existence level 1. Transcriptional regulator which can act both as a coactivator and a corepressor and is the critical downstream regulatory target in the Hippo signaling pathway that plays a pivotal role in organ size control and tumor suppression by restricting proliferation and promoting apoptosis (By similarity). Plays a key role in tissue tension and 3D tissue shape by regulating cortical actomyosin network formation (By similarity). From Gallus gallus (Chicken).
   2172..2794    +  polyA_signal   hGH poly(A) signal: human growth hormone polyadenylation signal
   2823..3152    +  promoter       SV40 promoter: SV40 enhancer and early promoter
   3191..3209    -  promoter       T7 promoter: promoter for bacteriophage T7 RNA polymerase
   3247..3263    -  protein_bind   lac operator: The lac repressor binds to the lac operator to inhibit transcription in E. coli. This inhibition can be relieved by adding lactose or isopropyl-β-D-thiogalactopyranoside (IPTG). lac repressor encoded by lacI
   3271..3301    -  promoter       lac promoter: promoter for the E. coli lac operon
   3316..3337    -  protein_bind   CAP binding site: CAP binding activates transcription in the presence of cAMP. E. coli catabolite activator protein
   3350..3442    -  CDS            lacI (fragment): lac repressor; lacI; The lac repressor binds to the lac operator to inhibit transcription in E. coli. This inhibition can be relieved by adding lactose or isopropyl-β-D-thiogalactopyranoside (IPTG).
   3625..4213    -  rep_origin     ori: high-copy-number ColE1/pMB1/pBR322/pUC origin of replication
   4384..5244    -  CDS            AmpR: β-lactamase; bla; confers resistance to ampicillin, carbenicillin, and related antibiotics
   5245..5349    -  promoter       AmpR promoter: bla
   5376..5804    +  rep_origin     f1 ori (sequence partly withheld): f1 bacteriophage origin of replication; arrow indicates direction of (+) strand synthesis
   5835..5989    -  CDS            lacZα (fragment): LacZα fragment of β-galactosidase; lacZ fragment
>Addgene plasmid #17792 | p2xFLAGhYAP1-WW mutant | addgene full sequence | sequence record 128132 | Addgene NGS result
CCATGTTGACATTGATTATTGACTAGTTATTAATAGTAATCAATTACGGGGTCATTAGTTCATAGCCCAT
ATATGGAGTTCCGCGTTACATAACTTACGGTAAATGGCCCGCCTGGCTGACCGCCCAACGACCCCCGCCC
ATTGACGTCAATAATGACGTATGTTCCCATAGTAACGCCAATAGGGACTTTCCATTGACGTCAATGGGTG
GAGTATTTACGGTAAACTGCCCACTTGGCAGTACATCAAGTGTATCATATGCCAAGTCCGCCCCCTATTG
ACGTCAATGACGGTAAATGGCCCGCCTGGCATTATGCCCAGTACATGACCTTACGGGACTTTCCTACTTG
GCAGTACATCTACGTATTAGTCATCGCTATTACCATGGTGATGCGGTTTTGGCAGTACACCAATGGGCGT
GGATAGCGGTTTGACTCACGGGGATTTCCAAGTCTCCACCCCATTGACGTCAATGGGAGTTTGTTTTGGC
ACCAAAATCAACGGGACTTTCCAAAATGTCGTAATAACCCCGCCCCGTTGACGCAAATGGGCGGTAGGCG
TGTACGGTGGGAGGTCTATATAAGCAGAGCTCGTTTAGTGAACCGTCAGAATTGATCTACCATGGACTAC
AAAGACGATGACGACAAGCTTGCGGCCGCGAATTCAAGCTTAGCCACCATGGACTACAAAGACGATGACG
ATAAAGCAAGGCTCGAATCGGTACCTAAGGATCCCGGGCAGCAGCCGCCGCCTCAACCGGCCCCCCAGGG
CCAAGGGCAGCCGCCTTCGCAGCCCCCGCAGGGGCAGGGCCCGCCGTCCGGACCCGGGCAACCGGCACCC
GCGGCGACCCAGGCGGCGCCGCAGGCACCCCCCGCCGGGCATCAGATCGTGCACGTCCGCGGGGACTCGG
AGACCGACCTGGAGGCGCTCTTCAACGCCGTCATGAACCCCAAGACGGCCAACGTGCCCCAGACCGTGCC
CATGAGGCTCCGGAAGCTGCCCGACTCCTTCTTCAAGCCGCCGGAGCCCAAATCCCACTCCCGACAGGCC
AGTACTGATGCAGGCACTGCAGGAGCCCTGACTCCACAGCATGTTCGAGCTCATTCCTCTCCAGCTTCTC
TGCAGTTGGGAGCTGTTTCTCCTGGGACACTGACCCCCACTGGAGTAGTCTCTGGCCCAGCAGCTACACC
CACAGCTCAGCATCTTCGACAGTCTTCTTTTGAGATACCTGATGATGTACCTCTGCCAGCAGGTTGGGAG
ATGGCAAAGACATCTTCTGGTCAGAGATACTTCTTAAATCACATCGATCAGACAACAACAGCGCAGGACG
CCAGGAAGGCCATGCTGTCCCAGATGAACGTCACAGCCCCCACCAGTCCACCAGTGCAGCAGAATATGAT
GAACTCGGCTTCAGCCATGAACCAGAGAATCAGTCAGAGTGCTCCAGTGAAACAGCCACCACCCCTGGCT
CCCCAGAGCCCACAGGGAGGCGTCATGGGTGGCAGCAACTCCAACCAGCAGCAACAGATGCGACTGCAGC
AACTGCAGATGGAGAAGGAGAGGCTGCGGCTGAAACAGCAAGAACTGCTTCGGCAGGTGAGGCCACAGGA
GTTAGCCCTGCGTAGCCAGTTACCAACACTGGAGCAGGATGGTGGGACTCAAAATCCAGTGTCTTCTCCC
GGGATGTCTCAGGAATTGAGAACAATGACGACCAATAGCTCAGATCCTTTCCTTAACAGTGGCACCTATC
ACTCTCGAGATGAGAGTACAGACAGTGGACTAAGCATGAGCAGCTACAGTGTCCCTCGAACCCCAGATGA
CTTCCTGAACAGTGTGGATGAGATGGATACAGGTGATACTATCAACCAAAGCACCCTGCCCTCACAGCAG
AACCGTTTCCCAGACTACCTTGAAGCCATTCCTGGGACAAATGTGGACCTTGGAACACTGGAAGGAGATG
GAATGAACATAGAAGGAGAGGAGCTGATGCCAAGTCTGCAGGAAGCTTTGAGTTCTGACATCCTTAATGA
CATGGAGTCTGTTTTGGCTGCCACCAAGCTAGATAAAGAAAGCTTTCTTACATGGTTATAGAGCCCTCAG
GCAGACTGAATTATCTGCAGAATTCTGCAGATATCCAGCACAGTGGCGGCCGCTCGAGTCTAGAGGATCC
CGGGTGGCATCCCTGTGACCCCTCCCCAGTGCCTCTCCTGGCCCTGGAAGTTGCCACTCCAGTGCCCACC
AGCCTTGTCCTAATAAAATTAAGTTGCATCATTTTGTCTGACTAGGTGTCCTTCTATAATATTATGGGGT
GGAGGGGGGTGGTATGGAGCAAGGGGCAAGTTGGGAAGACAACCTGTAGGGCCTGCGGGGTCTATTGGGA
ACCAAGCTGGAGTGCAGTGGCACAATCTTGGCTCACTGCAATCTCCGCCTCCTGGGTTCAAGCGATTCTC
CTGCCTCAGCCTCCCGAGTTGTTGGGATTCCAGGCATGCATGACCAGGCTCAGCTAATTTTTGTTTTTTT
GGTAGAGACGGGGTTTCACCATATTGGCCAGGCTGGTCTCCAACTCCTAATCTCAGGTGATCTACCCACC
TTGGCCTCCCAAATTGCTGGGATTACAGGCGTGAACCACTGCTCCCTTCCCTGTCCTTCTGATTTTAAAA
TAACTATACCAGCAGGAGGACGTCCAGACACAGCATAGGCTACCTGGCCATGCCCAACCGGTGGGACATT
TGAGTTGCTTGCTTGGCACTGTCCTCTCATGCGTTGGGTCCACTCAGTAGATGCCTGTTGAATTGGGTAC
GCGGCCAGCTTGGCTGTGGAATGTGTGTCAGTTAGGGTGTGGAAAGTCCCCAGGCTCCCCAGCAGGCAGA
AGTATGCAAAGCATGCATCTCAATTAGTCAGCAACCAGGTGTGGAAAGTCCCCAGGCTCCCCAGCAGGCA
GAAGTATGCAAAGCATGCATCTCAATTAGTCAGCAACCATAGTCCCGCCCCTAACTCCGCCCATCCCGCC
CCTAACTCCGCCCAGTTCCGCCCATTCTCCGCCCCATGGCTGACTAATTTTTTTTATTTATGCAGAGGCC
GAGGCCGCCTCGGCCTCTGAGCTATTCCAGAAGTAGTGAGGAGGCTTTTTTGGAGGCCTAGGCTTTTGCA
AAAAGCTCCTCGAGGAACTGAAAAACCAGAAAGTTAATTCCCTATAGTGAGTCGTATTAAATTCGTAATC
ATGTCATAGCTGTTTCCTGTGTGAAATTGTTATCCGCTCACAATTCCACACAACATACGAGCCGGAAGCA
TAAAGTGTAAAGCCTGGGGTGCCTAATGAGTGAGCTAACTCACATTAATTGCGTTGCGCTCACTGCCCGC
TTTCCAGTCGGGAAACCTGTCGTGCCAGCTGCATTAATGAATCGGCCAACGCGCGGGGAGAGGCGGTTTG
CGTATTGGGCGCTCTTCCGCTTCCTCGCTCACTGACTCGCTGCGCTCGGTCGTTCGGCTGCGGCGAGCGG
TATCAGCTCACTCAAAGGCGGTAATACGGTTATCCACAGAATCAGGGGATAACGCAGGAAAGAACATGTG
AGCAAAAGGCCAGCAAAAGGCCAGGAACCGTAAAAAGGCCGCGTTGCTGGCGTTTTTCCATAGGCTCCGC
CCCCCTGACGAGCATCACAAAAATCGACGCTCAAGTCAGAGGTGGCGAAACCCGACAGGACTATAAAGAT
ACCAGGCGTTTCCCCCTGGAAGCTCCCTCGTGCGCTCTCCTGTTCCGACCCTGCCGCTTACCGGATACCT
GTCCGCCTTTCTCCCTTCGGGAAGCGTGGCGCTTTCTCATAGCTCACGCTGTAGGTATCTCAGTTCGGTG
TAGGTCGTTCGCTCCAAGCTGGGCTGTGTGCACGAACCCCCCGTTCAGCCCGACCGCTGCGCCTTATCCG
GTAACTATCGTCTTGAGTCCAACCCGGTAAGACACGACTTATCGCCACTGGCAGCAGCCACTGGTAACAG
GATTAGCAGAGCGAGGTATGTAGGCGGTGCTACAGAGTTCTTGAAGTGGTGGCCTAACTACGGCTACACT
AGAAGAACAGTATTTGGTATCTGCGCTCTGCTGAAGCCAGTTACCTTCGGAAAAAGAGTTGGTAGCTCTT
GATCCGGCAAACAAACCACCGCTGGTAGCGGTGGTTTTTTTGTTTGCAAGCAGCAGATTACGCGCAGAAA
AAAAGGATCTCAAGAAGATCCTTTGATCTTTTCTACGGGGTCTGACGCTCAGTGGAACGAAAACTCACGT
TAAGGGATTTTGGTCATGAGATTATCAAAAAGGATCTTCACCTAGATCCTTTTAAATTAAAAATGAAGTT
TTAAATCAATCTAAAGTATATATGAGTAAACTTGGTCTGACAGTTACCAATGCTTAATCAGTGAGGCACC
TATCTCAGCGATCTGTCTATTTCGTTCATCCATAGTTGCCTGACTCCCCGTCGTGTAGATAACTACGATA
CGGGAGGGCTTACCATCTGGCCCCAGTGCTGCAATGATACCGCGAGACCCACGCTCACCGGCTCCAGATT
TATCAGCAATAAACCAGCCAGCCGGAAGGGCCGAGCGCAGAAGTGGTCCTGCAACTTTATCCGCCTCCAT
CCAGTCTATTAATTGTTGCCGGGAAGCTAGAGTAAGTAGTTCGCCAGTTAATAGTTTGCGCAACGTTGTT
GCCATTGCTACAGGCATCGTGGTGTCACGCTCGTCGTTTGGTATGGCTTCATTCAGCTCCGGTTCCCAAC
GATCAAGGCGAGTTACATGATCCCCCATGTTGTGCAAAAAAGCGGTTAGCTCCTTCGGTCCTCCGATCGT
TGTCAGAAGTAAGTTGGCCGCAGTGTTATCACTCATGGTTATGGCAGCACTGCATAATTCTCTTACTGTC
ATGCCATCCGTAAGATGCTTTTCTGTGACTGGTGAGTACTCAACCAAGTCATTCTGAGAATAGTGTATGC
GGCGACCGAGTTGCTCTTGCCCGGCGTCAATACGGGATAATACCGCGCCACATAGCAGAACTTTAAAAGT
GCTCATCATTGGAAAACGTTCTTCGGGGCGAAAACTCTCAAGGATCTTACCGCTGTTGAGATCCAGTTCG
ATGTAACCCACTCGTGCACCCAACTGATCTTCAGCATCTTTTACTTTCACCAGCGTTTCTGGGTGAGCAA
AAACAGGAAGGCAAAATGCCGCAAAAAAGGGAATAAGGGCGACACGGAAATGTTGAATACTCATACTCTT
CCTTTTTCAATATTATTGAAGCATTTATCAGGGTTATTGTCTCATGAGCGGATACATATTTGAATGTATT
TAGAAAAATAAACAAATAGGGGTTCCGCGCACATTTCCCCGAAAAGTGCCACCTG
[124 nt withheld, positions 5376-5499]
C
[91 nt withheld, positions 5501-5591]
A
[49 nt withheld, positions 5593-5641]
CCTTTGACGTTGGAGTCCACGTTCTTT
[37 nt withheld, positions 5669-5705]
ACCCTATCTCGGTCTATTCTTTTGATTTATAAGGGATTTTGCCGATTTCGGCCTATTGGTTAAAAAATGA
GCTGATTTAACAAAAATTTAACGCGAATTTTAACAAAATATTAACGCTTACAATTTCCATTCGCCATTCA
GGCTGCGCAACTGTTGGGAAGGGCGATCGGTGCGGGCCTCTTCGCTATTACGCCAGCTGGCGAAAGGGGG
ATGTGCTGCAAGGCGATTAAGTTGGGTAACGCCAGGGTTTTCCCAGTCACGACGTTGTAAAACGACGGCC
AGTGCCAAGCTGATCTATACATTGAATCAATATTGGCAATTAGCCATATTAGTCATTGGTTATATAGCAT
AAATCAATATTGGCTATTGGCCATTGCATACGTTGTATCTATATCATAATATGTACATTTATATTGGCTC
ATGTCCAATATGACCG
